Addgene plasmid #204370: hKCNQ5(P369R).ires.GFP-pcDNA3
Purpose: Heterologous expression in mammalian cell lines or Xenopus oocyte (T7 RNA pol)
Depositing lab: Aguan Wei. Depositing organization: Seattle Children's Hospital and Research Institute. Publication: Human KCNQ5 de novo mutations underlie epilepsy and intellectual disability. Wei AD, Wakenight P, Zwingman TA, Bard AM, Sahai N, Willemsen MH, Schelhaas HJ, Stegmann APA, Verhoeven JS, de Man SA, Wessels MW, Kleefstra T, Shinde DN, Helbig KL, Basinger A, Wagner VF, Rodriguez-Buritica D, Bryant E, Millichap JJ, Millen KJ, Dobyns WB, Ramirez JM, Kalume FK. J Neurophysiol. 2022 Jul 1;128(1):40-61. doi: 10.1152/jn.00509.2021. Epub 2022 May 18. PubMed 35583973.
Backbone
  Vector backbone: pcDNA3
  Vector type: Mammalian Expression
Growth in bacteria
  Bacterial resistance: Ampicillin, 100 μg/mL
  Growth temperature: 37°C
  Growth strain: DH5alpha
  Copy number: High Copy
Gene/Insert
  Gene/Insert name: KCNQ5
  Species: H. sapiens (human)
  Mutation: P369R
  GenBank ID: AF249278.1
  Entrez Gene: KCNQ5 (a.k.a. Kv7.5, MRD46)
  Promoter: CMV/T7 RNApol
  Cloning method: Restriction Enzyme; 5′ cloning site unknown (unknown if destroyed)
Terms and licenses: Academic/Nonprofit Terms; Industry Terms: Not Available to Industry
Depositor comments: Mutation created in KCNQ5-202 splice variant (Ensembl), referenced to KCNQ5-201 (Ensembl).
How to cite: hKCNQ5(P369R).ires.GFP-pcDNA3 was a gift from Aguan Wei (Addgene plasmid # 204370 ; http://n2t.net/addgene:204370 ; RRID:Addgene_204370)
