[The description below was written by a language model from this plasmid's Addgene catalogue record and pLannotate feature annotations shown in this document.]
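Description:
hKCNQ5(P369R).ires.GFP-pcDNA3 is a mammalian expression plasmid of about 10.2 kb built on the pcDNA3 backbone. It carries the human KCNQ5 (Kv7.5) voltage-gated potassium channel with a P369R missense substitution. According to the depositor, the mutation was made in the KCNQ5-202 splice variant, with residue numbering referenced to KCNQ5-201. The plasmid is propagated in E. coli through a high-copy ColE1/pUC-type origin with ampicillin selection (AmpR). An f1 origin is also present. For selection in mammalian cells, the backbone supplies a neomycin phosphotransferase cassette driven by the SV40 early promoter and terminated by an SV40 poly(A) signal.

The expression unit begins with the CMV immediate-early enhancer and promoter, followed by a T7 promoter. It can therefore be transcribed by RNA polymerase II in transfected mammalian cells or used as a template for in vitro T7 transcription to make cRNA for Xenopus oocyte injection. A short element annotated as Xenopus β-globin 5′-UTR lies between the T7 promoter and the KCNQ5 coding sequence, although the annotation places it on the reverse strand. Downstream of KCNQ5, an EMCV IRES directs cap-independent translation of EGFP from the same bicistronic transcript, which ends at the bGH poly(A) signal. Green fluorescence thus marks channel-expressing cells without fusing a tag to the channel. An SP6 promoter sits in the reverse orientation after EGFP.

The stated purpose is heterologous expression, and the associated publication concerns de novo KCNQ5 mutations in epilepsy and intellectual disability. This fits use in functional characterisation of the variant channel. KCNQ5 contributes to the M-type potassium current that regulates neuronal excitability.
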