Features (pLannotate 1.2.2; 25 found; start..end, strand, type, name):
    573..1292    +  CDS            EGFP: the original enhanced GFP (Yang et al., 1996) mammalian codon-optimized
   1308..1326    -  promoter       SP6 promoter: promoter for bacteriophage SP6 RNA polymerase
   1352..1576    +  polyA_signal   bGH poly(A) signal: bovine growth hormone polyadenylation signal
   1580..1601    +  promoter       SV40 promoter (fragment): SV40 enhancer and early promoter
   1622..2050    +  rep_origin     f1 ori (sequence partly withheld): f1 bacteriophage origin of replication; arrow indicates direction of (+) strand synthesis
   2064..2393    +  promoter       SV40 promoter: SV40 enhancer and early promoter
   2460..3251    +  CDS            neo: KKA2_KLEPN - Also known as kan, nptII. Experimental evidence at protein level: Swiss-Prot protein existence level 1. Resistance to kanamycin, neomycin, paromomycin, ribostamycin, butirosin and gentamicin B. From Klebsiella pneumoniae.
   3275..3433    +  CDS            ble (fragment): BLE_KLEPN - Experimental evidence at protein level: Swiss-Prot protein existence level 1. Binding protein with a strong affinity to the bleomycin family of antibiotics. Binds to CL990; an antimitotic-antibiotic compound. From Klebsiella pneumoniae.
   3428..3549    +  polyA_signal   SV40 poly(A) signal: SV40 polyadenylation signal
   3622..3638    -  protein_bind   lac operator: The lac repressor binds to the lac operator to inhibit transcription in E. coli. This inhibition can be relieved by adding lactose or isopropyl-β-D-thiogalactopyranoside (IPTG). lac repressor encoded by lacI
   3646..3676    -  promoter       lac promoter: promoter for the E. coli lac operon
   3691..3712    -  protein_bind   CAP binding site: CAP binding activates transcription in the presence of cAMP. E. coli catabolite activator protein
   3725..3817    -  CDS            lacI (fragment): lac repressor; lacI; The lac repressor binds to the lac operator to inhibit transcription in E. coli. This inhibition can be relieved by adding lactose or isopropyl-β-D-thiogalactopyranoside (IPTG).
   4000..4588    -  rep_origin     ori: high-copy-number ColE1/pMB1/pBR322/pUC origin of replication
   4759..5619    -  CDS            AmpR: β-lactamase; bla; confers resistance to ampicillin, carbenicillin, and related antibiotics
   5620..5724    -  promoter       AmpR promoter: bla
   5783..5835    -  misc_feature   bom (fragment): basis of mobility region from pBR322
   5990..6369    +  enhancer       CMV enhancer: human cytomegalovirus immediate early enhancer
   6370..6573    +  promoter       CMV promoter: human cytomegalovirus (CMV) immediate early promoter
   6569..6602    +  LTR            5' LTR (truncated) (fragment): truncated 5' long terminal repeat (LTR) from HIV-1
   6618..6636    +  promoter       T7 promoter: promoter for bacteriophage T7 RNA polymerase
   6643..6664    +  misc_feature   MCS (fragment): pBluescript multiple cloning site
   6675..6717    -  5'UTR          Xenopus globin 5'-UTR: translational enhancer from the 5'-UTR of the major beta-globin gene of Xenopus laevis
   6886..9615    +  CDS            KCNQ5: KCNQ5_HUMAN - Experimental evidence at protein level: Swiss-Prot protein existence level 1. Associates with KCNQ3 to form a potassium channel which contributes to M-type current, a slowly activating and deactivating potassium conductance which plays a critical role in determining the subthreshold electrical excitability of neurons. Therefore, it is important in the regulation of neuronal excitability. May contribute, with other potassium channels, to the molecular diversity of a heterogeneous population of M-channels, varying in kinetic and pharmacological properties, which underlie this physi
  10212..572     +  misc_feature   IRES2 (across the origin): internal ribosome entry site (IRES) of the encephalomyocarditis virus (EMCV)
>Addgene plasmid #204370 | hKCNQ5(P369R).ires.GFP-pcDNA3 | addgene full sequence | sequence record 404018 | Addgene NGS Result
CCCCCCTAACGTTACTGGCCGAAGCCGCTTGGAATAAGGCCGGTGTGCGTTTGTCTATATGTTATTTTCC
ACCATATTGCCGTCTTTTGGCAATGTGAGGGCCCGGAAACCTGGCCCTGTCTTCTTGACGAGCATTCCTA
GGGGTCTTTCCCCTCTCGCCAAAGGAATGCAAGGTCTGTTGAATGTCGTGAAGGAAGCAGTTCCTCTGGA
AGCTTCTTGAAGACAAACAACGTCTGTAGCGACCCTTTGCAGGCAGCGGAACCCCCCACCTGGCGACAGG
TGCCTCTGCGGCCAAAAGCCACGTGTATAAGATACACCTGCAAAGGCGGCACAACCCCAGTGCCACGTTG
TGAGTTGGATAGTTGTGGAAAGAGTCAAATGGCTCTCCTCAAGCGTATTCAACAAGGGGCTGAAGGATGC
CCAGAAGGTACCCCATTGTATGGGATCTGATCTGGGGCCTCGGTACACATGCTTTACATGTGTTTAGTCG
AGGTTAAAAAAACGTCTAGGCCCCCCGAACCACGGGGACGTGGTTTTCCTTTGAAAAACACGATGATAAT
ATGGCCACAACCATGGTGAGCAAGGGCGAGGAGCTGTTCACCGGGGTGGTGCCCATCCTGGTCGAGCTGG
ACGGCGACGTAAACGGCCACAAGTTCAGCGTGTCCGGCGAGGGCGAGGGCGATGCCACCTACGGCAAGCT
GACCCTGAAGTTCATCTGCACCACCGGCAAGCTGCCCGTGCCCTGGCCCACCCTCGTGACCACCCTGACC
TACGGCGTGCAGTGCTTCAGCCGCTACCCCGACCACATGAAGCAGCACGACTTCTTCAAGTCCGCCATGC
CCGAAGGCTACGTCCAGGAGCGCACCATCTTCTTCAAGGACGACGGCAACTACAAGACCCGCGCCGAGGT
GAAGTTCGAGGGCGACACCCTGGTGAACCGCATCGAGCTGAAGGGCATCGACTTCAAGGAGGACGGCAAC
ATCCTGGGGCACAAGCTGGAGTACAACTACAACAGCCACAACGTCTATATCATGGCCGACAAGCAGAAGA
ACGGCATCAAGGTGAACTTCAAGATCCGCCACAACATCGAGGACGGCAGCGTGCAGCTCGCCGACCACTA
CCAGCAGAACACCCCCATCGGCGACGGCCCCGTGCTGCTGCCCGACAACCACTACCTGAGCACCCAGTCC
GCCCTGAGCAAAGACCCCAACGAGAAGCGCGATCACATGGTCCTGCTGGAGTTCGTGACCGCCGCCGGGA
TCACTCTCGGCATGGACGAGCTGTACAAGTAATCTAGAGGGCCCTATTCTATAGTGTCACCTAAATGCTA
GAGCTCGCTGATCAGCCTCGACTGTGCCTTCTAGTTGCCAGCCATCTGTTGTTTGCCCCTCCCCCGTGCC
TTCCTTGACCCTGGAAGGTGCCACTCCCACTGTCCTTTCCTAATAAAATGAGGAAATTGCATCGCATTGT
CTGAGTAGGTGTCATTCTATTCTGGGGGGTGGGGTGGGGCAGGACAGCAAGGGGGAGGATTGGGAAGACA
ATAGCAGGCATGCTGGGGATGCGGTGGGCTCTATGGCTTCTGAGGCGGAAAGAACCAGCTGGGGCTCTAG
GGGGTATCCCC
[124 nt withheld, positions 1622-1745]
C
[91 nt withheld, positions 1747-1837]
A
[49 nt withheld, positions 1839-1887]
CCTTTGACGTTGGAGTCCACGTTCTTT
[37 nt withheld, positions 1915-1951]
ACCCTATCTCGGTCTATTCTTTTGATTTATAAGGGATTTTGCCGATTTCGGCCTATTGGTTAAAAAATGA
GCTGATTTAACAAAAATTTAACGCGAATTAATTCTGTGGAATGTGTGTCAGTTAGGGTGTGGAAAGTCCC
CAGGCTCCCCAGCAGGCAGAAGTATGCAAAGCATGCATCTCAATTAGTCAGCAACCAGGTGTGGAAAGTC
CCCAGGCTCCCCAGCAGGCAGAAGTATGCAAAGCATGCATCTCAATTAGTCAGCAACCATAGTCCCGCCC
CTAACTCCGCCCATCCCGCCCCTAACTCCGCCCAGTTCCGCCCATTCTCCGCCCCATGGCTGACTAATTT
TTTTTATTTATGCAGAGGCCGAGGCCGCCTCTGCCTCTGAGCTATTCCAGAAGTAGTGAGGAGGCTTTTT
TGGAGGCCTAGGCTTTTGCAAAAAGCTCCCGGGAGCTTGTATATCCATTTTCGGATCTGATCAAGAGACA
GGATGAGGATCGTTTCGCATGATTGAACAAGATGGATTGCACGCAGGTTCTCCGGCCGCTTGGGTGGAGA
GGCTATTCGGCTATGACTGGGCACAACAGACAATCGGCTGCTCTGATGCCGCCGTGTTCCGGCTGTCAGC
GCAGGGGCGCCCGGTTCTTTTTGTCAAGACCGACCTGTCCGGTGCCCTGAATGAACTGCAGGACGAGGCA
GCGCGGCTATCGTGGCTGGCCACGACGGGCGTTCCTTGCGCAGCTGTGCTCGACGTTGTCACTGAAGCGG
GAAGGGACTGGCTGCTATTGGGCGAAGTGCCGGGGCAGGATCTCCTGTCATCTCACCTTGCTCCTGCCGA
GAAAGTATCCATCATGGCTGATGCAATGCGGCGGCTGCATACGCTTGATCCGGCTACCTGCCCATTCGAC
CACCAAGCGAAACATCGCATCGAGCGAGCACGTACTCGGATGGAAGCCGGTCTTGTCGATCAGGATGATC
TGGACGAAGAGCATCAGGGGCTCGCGCCAGCCGAACTGTTCGCCAGGCTCAAGGCGCGCATGCCCGACGG
CGAGGATCTCGTCGTGACCCATGGCGATGCCTGCTTGCCGAATATCATGGTGGAAAATGGCCGCTTTTCT
GGATTCATCGACTGTGGCCGGCTGGGTGTGGCGGACCGCTATCAGGACATAGCGTTGGCTACCCGTGATA
TTGCTGAAGAGCTTGGCGGCGAATGGGCTGACCGCTTCCTCGTGCTTTACGGTATCGCCGCTCCCGATTC
GCAGCGCATCGCCTTCTATCGCCTTCTTGACGAGTTCTTCTGAGCGGGACTCTGGGGTTCGAAATGACCG
ACCAAGCGACGCCCAACCTGCCATCACGAGATTTCGATTCCACCGCCGCCTTCTATGAAAGGTTGGGCTT
CGGAATCGTTTTCCGGGACGCCGGCTGGATGATCCTCCAGCGCGGGGATCTCATGCTGGAGTTCTTCGCC
CACCCCAACTTGTTTATTGCAGCTTATAATGGTTACAAATAAAGCAATAGCATCACAAATTTCACAAATA
AAGCATTTTTTTCACTGCATTCTAGTTGTGGTTTGTCCAAACTCATCAATGTATCTTATCATGTCTGTAT
ACCGTCGACCTCTAGCTAGAGCTTGGCGTAATCATGGTCATAGCTGTTTCCTGTGTGAAATTGTTATCCG
CTCACAATTCCACACAACATACGAGCCGGAAGCATAAAGTGTAAAGCCTGGGGTGCCTAATGAGTGAGCT
AACTCACATTAATTGCGTTGCGCTCACTGCCCGCTTTCCAGTCGGGAAACCTGTCGTGCCAGCTGCATTA
ATGAATCGGCCAACGCGCGGGGAGAGGCGGTTTGCGTATTGGGCGCTCTTCCGCTTCCTCGCTCACTGAC
TCGCTGCGCTCGGTCGTTCGGCTGCGGCGAGCGGTATCAGCTCACTCAAAGGCGGTAATACGGTTATCCA
CAGAATCAGGGGATAACGCAGGAAAGAACATGTGAGCAAAAGGCCAGCAAAAGGCCAGGAACCGTAAAAA
GGCCGCGTTGCTGGCGTTTTTCCATAGGCTCCGCCCCCCTGACGAGCATCACAAAAATCGACGCTCAAGT
CAGAGGTGGCGAAACCCGACAGGACTATAAAGATACCAGGCGTTTCCCCCTGGAAGCTCCCTCGTGCGCT
CTCCTGTTCCGACCCTGCCGCTTACCGGATACCTGTCCGCCTTTCTCCCTTCGGGAAGCGTGGCGCTTTC
TCATAGCTCACGCTGTAGGTATCTCAGTTCGGTGTAGGTCGTTCGCTCCAAGCTGGGCTGTGTGCACGAA
CCCCCCGTTCAGCCCGACCGCTGCGCCTTATCCGGTAACTATCGTCTTGAGTCCAACCCGGTAAGACACG
ACTTATCGCCACTGGCAGCAGCCACTGGTAACAGGATTAGCAGAGCGAGGTATGTAGGCGGTGCTACAGA
GTTCTTGAAGTGGTGGCCTAACTACGGCTACACTAGAAGAACAGTATTTGGTATCTGCGCTCTGCTGAAG
CCAGTTACCTTCGGAAAAAGAGTTGGTAGCTCTTGATCCGGCAAACAAACCACCGCTGGTAGCGGTGGTT
TTTTTGTTTGCAAGCAGCAGATTACGCGCAGAAAAAAAGGATCTCAAGAAGATCCTTTGATCTTTTCTAC
GGGGTCTGACGCTCAGTGGAACGAAAACTCACGTTAAGGGATTTTGGTCATGAGATTATCAAAAAGGATC
TTCACCTAGATCCTTTTAAATTAAAAATGAAGTTTTAAATCAATCTAAAGTATATATGAGTAAACTTGGT
CTGACAGTTACCAATGCTTAATCAGTGAGGCACCTATCTCAGCGATCTGTCTATTTCGTTCATCCATAGT
TGCCTGACTCCCCGTCGTGTAGATAACTACGATACGGGAGGGCTTACCATCTGGCCCCAGTGCTGCAATG
ATACCGCGAGACCCACGCTCACCGGCTCCAGATTTATCAGCAATAAACCAGCCAGCCGGAAGGGCCGAGC
GCAGAAGTGGTCCTGCAACTTTATCCGCCTCCATCCAGTCTATTAATTGTTGCCGGGAAGCTAGAGTAAG
TAGTTCGCCAGTTAATAGTTTGCGCAACGTTGTTGCCATTGCTACAGGCATCGTGGTGTCACGCTCGTCG
TTTGGTATGGCTTCATTCAGCTCCGGTTCCCAACGATCAAGGCGAGTTACATGATCCCCCATGTTGTGCA
AAAAAGCGGTTAGCTCCTTCGGTCCTCCGATCGTTGTCAGAAGTAAGTTGGCCGCAGTGTTATCACTCAT
GGTTATGGCAGCACTGCATAATTCTCTTACTGTCATGCCATCCGTAAGATGCTTTTCTGTGACTGGTGAG
TACTCAACCAAGTCATTCTGAGAATAGTGTATGCGGCGACCGAGTTGCTCTTGCCCGGCGTCAATACGGG
ATAATACCGCGCCACATAGCAGAACTTTAAAAGTGCTCATCATTGGAAAACGTTCTTCGGGGCGAAAACT
CTCAAGGATCTTACCGCTGTTGAGATCCAGTTCGATGTAACCCACTCGTGCACCCAACTGATCTTCAGCA
TCTTTTACTTTCACCAGCGTTTCTGGGTGAGCAAAAACAGGAAGGCAAAATGCCGCAAAAAAGGGAATAA
GGGCGACACGGAAATGTTGAATACTCATACTCTTCCTTTTTCAATATTATTGAAGCATTTATCAGGGTTA
TTGTCTCATGAGCGGATACATATTTGAATGTATTTAGAAAAATAAACAAATAGGGGTTCCGCGCACATTT
CCCCGAAAAGTGCCACCTGACGTCGACGGATCGGGAGATCTCCCGATCCCCTATGGTGCACTCTCAGTAC
AATCTGCTCTGATGCCGCATAGTTAAGCCAGTATCTGCTCCCTGCTTGTGTGTTGGAGGTCGCTGAGTAG
TGCGCGAGCAAAATTTAAGCTACAACAAGGCAAGGCTTGACCGACAATTGCATGAAGAATCTGCTTAGGG
TTAGGCGTTTTGCGCTGCTTCGCGATGTACGGGCCAGATATACGCGTTGACATTGATTATTGACTAGTTA
TTAATAGTAATCAATTACGGGGTCATTAGTTCATAGCCCATATATGGAGTTCCGCGTTACATAACTTACG
GTAAATGGCCCGCCTGGCTGACCGCCCAACGACCCCCGCCCATTGACGTCAATAATGACGTATGTTCCCA
TAGTAACGCCAATAGGGACTTTCCATTGACGTCAATGGGTGGAGTATTTACGGTAAACTGCCCACTTGGC
AGTACATCAAGTGTATCATATGCCAAGTACGCCCCCTATTGACGTCAATGACGGTAAATGGCCCGCCTGG
CATTATGCCCAGTACATGACCTTATGGGACTTTCCTACTTGGCAGTACATCTACGTATTAGTCATCGCTA
TTACCATGGTGATGCGGTTTTGGCAGTACATCAATGGGCGTGGATAGCGGTTTGACTCACGGGGATTTCC
AAGTCTCCACCCCATTGACGTCAATGGGAGTTTGTTTTGGCACCAAAATCAACGGGACTTTCCAAAATGT
CGTAACAACTCCGCCCCATTGACGCAAATGGGCGGTAGGCGTGTACGGTGGGAGGTCTATATAAGCAGAG
CTCTCTGGCTAACTAGAGAACCCACTGCTTACTGGCTTATCGAAATTAATACGACTCACTATAGGGAGAC
CCAAGCTTATCGATACCGTCGACGCTAGCTCTGCCAAAGTTGAGCGTTTATTCTGAGCTTCTGCAAAAAG
AACAAGAAGGGTACCGAGCTCGGATCCACTAGTAACGGCCGCCAGTGTGCTGGAATTCTGCAGATATCCA
TGGCGGCCGCCGCCGCCATGCCCCGCCACCACGCGGGAGGAGAGGAGGGCGGCGCCGCCGGGCTCTGGGT
GAAGAGCGGCGCAGCGGCGGCGGCGGCGGGCGGGGGGCGCTTGGGCAGCGGCATGAAGGATGTGGAGTCG
GGCCGGGGCAGGGTGCTGCTGAACTCGGCAGCCGCCAGGGGCGACGGCCTGCTACTGCTGGGCACCCGCG
CGGCCACGCTTGGTGGCGGCGGCGGTGGCCTGAGGGAGAGCCGCCGGGGCAAGCAGGGGGCCCGGATGAG
CCTGCTGGGGAAGCCGCTCTCTTACACGAGTAGCCAGAGCTGCCGGCGCAACGTCAAGTACCGGCGGGTG
CAGAACTACCTGTACAACGTGCTGGAGAGACCCCGCGGCTGGGCGTTCATCTACCACGCTTTCGTTTTTC
TCCTTGTCTTTGGTTGCTTGATTTTGTCAGTGTTTTCTACCATCCCTGAGCACACAAAATTGGCCTCAAG
TTGCCTCTTGATCCTGGAGTTCGTGATGATTGTCGTCTTTGGTTTGGAGTTCATCATTCGAATCTGGTCT
GCGGGTTGCTGTTGTCGATATAGAGGATGGCAAGGAAGACTGAGGTTTGCTCGAAAGCCCTTCTGTGTTA
TAGATACCATTGTTCTTATCGCTTCAATAGCAGTTGTTTCTGCAAAAACTCAGGGTAATATTTTTGCCAC
GTCTGCACTCAGAAGTCTCCGTTTCCTACAGATCCTCCGCATGGTGCGCATGGACCGAAGGGGAGGCACT
TGGAAATTACTGGGTTCAGTGGTTTATGCTCACAGCAAGGAATTAATCACAGCTTGGTACATAGGATTTT
TGGTTCTTATTTTTTCGTCTTTCCTTGTCTATCTGGTGGAAAAGGATGCCAATAAAGAGTTTTCTACATA
TGCAGATGCTCTCTGGTGGGGCACAATTACATTGACAACTATTGGCTATGGAGACAAAACTCCCCTAACT
TGGCTGGGAAGATTGCTTTCTGCAGGCTTTGCACTCCTTGGCATTTCTTTCTTTGCACTTCCTGCCGGCA
TTCTTGGCTCAGGTTTTGCATTAAAAGTACAAGAACAACACCGCCAGAAACACTTTGAGAAAAGAAGGAA
CCGAGCTGCCAACCTCATTCAGTGTGTTTGGCGTAGTTACGCAGCTGATGAGAAATCTGTTTCCATTGCA
ACCTGGAAGCCACACTTGAAGGCCTTGCACACCTGCAGCCCTACCAAGAAAGAACAAGGGGAAGCATCAA
GCAGTTGGGGACAGTGGACATTGCGTCAGAAGCTAAGTTTTAAGGAGCGAGTGCGCATGGCTAGCCCCAG
GGGCCAGAGTATTAAGAGCCGACAAGCCTCAGTAGGTGACAGGAGGTCCCCAAGCACCGACATCACAGCC
GAGGGCAGTCCCACCAAAGTGCAGAAGAGCTGGAGCTTCAACGACCGAACCCGCTTCCGGCCCTCGCTGC
GCCTCAAAAGTTCTCAGCCAAAACCAGTGATAGATGCTGACACAGCCCTTGGCACTGATGATGTATATGA
TGAAAAAGGATGCCAGTGTGATGTATCAGTGGAAGACCTCACCCCACCACTTAAAACTGTCATTCGAGCT
ATCAGAATTATGAAATTTCATGTTGCAAAACGGAAGTTTAAGGAAACATTACGTCCATATGATGTAAAAG
ATGTCATTGAACAATATTCTGCTGGTCATCTGGACATGTTGTGTAGAATTAAAAGCCTTCAAACACGTGT
TGATCAAATTCTTGGAAAAGGGCAAATCACATCAGATAAGAAGAGCCGAGAGAAAATAACAGCAGAACAT
GAGACCACAGACGATCTCAGTATGCTCGGTCGGGTGGTCAAGGTTGAAAAACAGGTACAGTCCATAGAAT
CCAAGCTGGACTGCCTACTAGACATCTATCAACAGGTCCTTCGGAAAGGCTCTGCCTCAGCCCTCGCTTT
GGCTTCATTCCAGATCCCACCTTTTGAATGTGAACAGACATCTGACTATCAAAGCCCTGTGGATAGCAAA
GATCTTTCGGGTTCCGCACAAAACAGTGGCTGCTTATCCAGATCAACTAGTGCCAACATCTCGAGAGGCC
TGCAGTTCATTCTGACGCCAAATGAGTTCAGTGCCCAGACTTTCTACGCGCTTAGCCCTACTATGCACAG
TCAAGCAACACAGGTGCCAATTAGTCAAAGCGATGGCTCAGCAGTGGCAGCCACCAACACCATTGCAAAC
CAAATAAATACGGCACCCAAGCCAGCAGCCCCAACAACTTTACAGATCCCACCTCCTCTCCCAGCCATCA
AGCATCTGCCCAGGCCAGAAACTCTGCACCCTAACCCTGCAGGCTTACAGGAAAGCATTTCTGACGTCAC
CACCTGCCTTGTTGCCTCCAAGGAAAATGTTCAGGTTGCACAGTCAAATCTCACCAAGGACCGTTCTATG
AGGAAAAGCTTTGACATGGGAGGAGAAACTCTGTTGTCTGTCTGTCCCATGGTGCCGAAGGACTTGGGCA
AATCTTTGTCTGTGCAAAACCTGATCAGGTCGACCGAGGAACTGAATATACAACTTTCAGGGAGTGAGTC
AAGTGGCTCCAGAGGCAGCCAAGATTTTTACCCCAAATGGAGGGAATCCAAATTGTTTATAACTGATGAA
GAGGTGGGTCCCGAAGAGACAGAGACAGACACTTTTGATGCCGCACCGCAGCCTGCCAGGGAAGCTGCCT
TTGCATCAGACTCTCTAAGGACTGGAAGGTCACGATCATCTCAGAGCATTTGTAAGGCAGGAGAAAGTAC
AGATGCCCTCAGCTTGCCTCATGTCAAACTGAAATAAGTTCTTCATTTTCTTTCCAGGCATAGCAGTTCT
TTAGCCATACATATCATTGCATGAACTATTTCGAAAGCCCTTCTAAAAAGTTGAAATTGCAAGAATCGGG
AAGAACATGAAAGGCAGTTTATAAGCCCGTTACCTTTTAATTGCATGAAAATGCATGTTTAGGGATGGCT
AAAATTCCAAGGTGCATCGACATTAACCCACTCATTTAGTAATGTACCTTGAGTTAAAAAGCCTGAGAAA
CCAAACACAGCTAATGCTATGGGGTGTATGAATATGTCAAGTTTAGGTCATTTAGAAGATTTGACACTGT
ATTTTGAAATTATGGGAGTAAACACCTTCAAATTTCAGGCATTTCTGCTTTGTGACTAAATACAAACTAC
ATTTTCAAGATTAGGCCATAATGTATATTTAAACACAATGGCTATCAACAGCTGCTAATAAGGTATCAAC
TAAAGCAGAATTGGGGAATAATAGAAATGGCTGCTTATTTCAAGATATATTTGCCAACCCATTCCTATTC
AGTCATTTTATTATTAATGTAATTTGAATGTCAATTTGTGTGCTTTTGGTGATTTAGCGCCCGGGATCCG
CCCCTCTCCCTCCCC
